Addgene plasmid #206080: EGFP Rab11a S25N pcDNA3.1 Zeo (+)
Purpose: dominant-negative Rab11a mutant - S25N mutation causes inhibition of Rab11a-dependent recycling
Depositing lab: Annette Dolphin. Publication: The alpha2delta ligand gabapentin inhibits the Rab11-dependent recycling of the calcium channel subunit alpha2delta-2. Tran-Van-Minh A, Dolphin AC. J Neurosci. 2010 Sep 22;30(38):12856-67. doi: 10.1523/JNEUROSCI.2700-10.2010. PubMed 20861389.
Backbone
  Vector backbone: pcDNA3.1 Zeo(+)
  Backbone manufacturer: Invitrogen Life Technologies
  Backbone size w/o insert (bp): 5015
  Vector type: Mammalian Expression
Growth in bacteria
  Bacterial resistance: Ampicillin, 100 μg/mL
  Growth temperature: 37°C
  Growth strain: DH5alpha
  Copy number: High Copy
Gene/Insert
  Gene/Insert name: RAB11A
  Species: H. sapiens (human)
  Mutation: S25N
  Entrez Gene: RAB11A (a.k.a. YL8)
  Promoter: CMV
  Tag / fusion protein: EGFP (N terminal on insert)
  Cloning method: Restriction Enzyme; 5′ cloning site unknown (unknown if destroyed)
  Sequencing primers: 5′ CTGGCTAACTAGAGAACC; 3′ GTGTCAGCTCCGACTAG
Resource information
  A portion of this plasmid was derived from a plasmid made by: Prof. T. Hebert
Terms and licenses: Academic/Nonprofit Terms; Industry Terms: Not Available to Industry
How to cite: EGFP Rab11a S25N pcDNA3.1 Zeo (+) was a gift from Annette Dolphin (Addgene plasmid # 206080 ; http://n2t.net/addgene:206080 ; RRID:Addgene_206080)
