[The description below was written by a language model from this plasmid's Addgene catalogue record and pLannotate feature annotations shown in this document.]
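Description:
EGFP Rab11a S25N pcDNA3.1 Zeo (+) is a mammalian expression plasmid built on the pcDNA3.1 Zeo(+) backbone, with a sequenced length of about 6.4 kb. It is maintained in E. coli at high copy through a ColE1/pUC-type origin and selected with ampicillin via the β-lactamase gene. The backbone also carries an f1 phage origin, which allows single-stranded DNA production. A second selection cassette places the Sh ble (BleoR) gene under both the SV40 early promoter and the synthetic bacterial EM7 promoter, followed by an SV40 polyadenylation signal. This cassette confers Zeocin resistance and allows selection of stably transfected mammalian cells. A few short annotations, such as the truncated HIV-1 LTR fragment, lacI fragment and bom fragment, appear to be partial sequence matches rather than functional elements.

The expression cassette uses the human CMV immediate-early enhancer and promoter, with a T7 promoter just downstream. It drives an EGFP coding sequence joined through residual multiple-cloning-site sequence to human RAB11A and ends at the bovine growth hormone polyadenylation signal. The product is an N-terminally EGFP-tagged Rab11a carrying the S25N substitution, which the record describes as a dominant-negative mutation that inhibits Rab11a-dependent recycling. Rab11a is a small GTPase that regulates endocytic recycling by cycling between GDP- and GTP-bound states. The EGFP tag allows expressing cells and the mutant protein's localisation to be followed by fluorescence. The construct is used to block the Rab11-dependent recycling pathway in transfected cells. The associated work applied it to the recycling of the calcium channel α2δ-2 subunit and its sensitivity to gabapentin. The record does not state the restriction sites used for cloning.
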