Features (pLannotate 1.2.2; 24 found; start..end, strand, type, name):
    234..359     +  CDS            ble (fragment): BLE_KLEPN - Experimental evidence at protein level: Swiss-Prot protein existence level 1. Binding protein with a strong affinity to the bleomycin family of antibiotics. Binds to CL990; an antimitotic-antibiotic compound. From Klebsiella pneumoniae.
    354..475     +  polyA_signal   SV40 poly(A) signal: SV40 polyadenylation signal
    548..564     -  protein_bind   lac operator: The lac repressor binds to the lac operator to inhibit transcription in E. coli. This inhibition can be relieved by adding lactose or isopropyl-β-D-thiogalactopyranoside (IPTG). lac repressor encoded by lacI
    572..602     -  promoter       lac promoter: promoter for the E. coli lac operon
    617..638     -  protein_bind   CAP binding site: CAP binding activates transcription in the presence of cAMP. E. coli catabolite activator protein
    651..743     -  CDS            lacI (fragment): lac repressor; lacI; The lac repressor binds to the lac operator to inhibit transcription in E. coli. This inhibition can be relieved by adding lactose or isopropyl-β-D-thiogalactopyranoside (IPTG).
    926..1514    -  rep_origin     ori: high-copy-number ColE1/pMB1/pBR322/pUC origin of replication
   1685..2545    -  CDS            AmpR: β-lactamase; bla; confers resistance to ampicillin, carbenicillin, and related antibiotics
   2546..2650    -  promoter       AmpR promoter: bla
   2709..2761    -  misc_feature   bom (fragment): basis of mobility region from pBR322
   2916..3295    +  enhancer       CMV enhancer: human cytomegalovirus immediate early enhancer
   3296..3499    +  promoter       CMV promoter: human cytomegalovirus (CMV) immediate early promoter
   3495..3528    +  LTR            5' LTR (truncated) (fragment): truncated 5' long terminal repeat (LTR) from HIV-1
   3544..3562    +  promoter       T7 promoter: promoter for bacteriophage T7 RNA polymerase
   3591..4308    +  CDS            EGFP (fragment): the original enhanced GFP (Yang et al., 1996) mammalian codon-optimized
   4308..4324    +  misc_feature   MCS (fragment): multiple cloning site
   4370..4391    +  misc_feature   MCS (fragment): multiple cloning site
   4395..5042    +  CDS            RAB11A: RB11A_HUMAN - Also known as RAB11. Experimental evidence at protein level: Swiss-Prot protein existence level 1. The small GTPases Rab are key regulators of intracellular membrane trafficking, from the formation of transport vesicles to their fusion with membranes. Rabs cycle between an inactive GDP-bound form and an active GTP-bound form that is able to recruit to membranes different set of downstream effectors directly responsible for vesicle formation, movement, tethering and fusion. The small Rab GTPase RAB11A regulates endocytic recycling. Acts as a major regulator of membrane delivery du
   5102..5326    +  polyA_signal   bGH poly(A) signal: bovine growth hormone polyadenylation signal
   5330..5351    +  promoter       SV40 promoter (fragment): SV40 enhancer and early promoter
   5372..5800    +  rep_origin     f1 ori (sequence partly withheld): f1 bacteriophage origin of replication; arrow indicates direction of (+) strand synthesis
   5814..6143    +  promoter       SV40 promoter: SV40 enhancer and early promoter
   6191..6238    +  promoter       EM7 promoter: synthetic bacterial promoter&nbsp
   6257..224     +  CDS            BleoR (across the origin): antibiotic-binding protein; Sh ble from Streptoalloteichus hindustanus; confers resistance to bleomycin, phleomycin, and Zeocin™
>Addgene plasmid #206080 | EGFP Rab11a S25N pcDNA3.1 Zeo (+) | addgene full sequence | sequence record 410293 | Addgene NGS Result
GCGCGGTCCAGGACCAGGTGGTGCCGGACAACACCCTGGCCTGGGTGTGGGTGCGCGGCCTGGACGAGCT
GTACGCCGAGTGGTCGGAGGTCGTGTCCACGAACTTCCGGGACGCCTCCGGGCCGGCCATGACCGAGATC
GGCGAGCAGCCGTGGGGGCGGGAGTTCGCCCTGCGCGACCCGGCCGGCAACTGCGTGCACTTCGTGGCCG
AGGAGCAGGACTGACACGTGCTACGAGATTTCGATTCCACCGCCGCCTTCTATGAAAGGTTGGGCTTCGG
AATCGTTTTCCGGGACGCCGGCTGGATGATCCTCCAGCGCGGGGATCTCATGCTGGAGTTCTTCGCCCAC
CCCAACTTGTTTATTGCAGCTTATAATGGTTACAAATAAAGCAATAGCATCACAAATTTCACAAATAAAG
CATTTTTTTCACTGCATTCTAGTTGTGGTTTGTCCAAACTCATCAATGTATCTTATCATGTCTGTATACC
GTCGACCTCTAGCTAGAGCTTGGCGTAATCATGGTCATAGCTGTTTCCTGTGTGAAATTGTTATCCGCTC
ACAATTCCACACAACATACGAGCCGGAAGCATAAAGTGTAAAGCCTGGGGTGCCTAATGAGTGAGCTAAC
TCACATTAATTGCGTTGCGCTCACTGCCCGCTTTCCAGTCGGGAAACCTGTCGTGCCAGCTGCATTAATG
AATCGGCCAACGCGCGGGGAGAGGCGGTTTGCGTATTGGGCGCTCTTCCGCTTCCTCGCTCACTGACTCG
CTGCGCTCGGTCGTTCGGCTGCGGCGAGCGGTATCAGCTCACTCAAAGGCGGTAATACGGTTATCCACAG
AATCAGGGGATAACGCAGGAAAGAACATGTGAGCAAAAGGCCAGCAAAAGGCCAGGAACCGTAAAAAGGC
CGCGTTGCTGGCGTTTTTCCATAGGCTCCGCCCCCCTGACGAGCATCACAAAAATCGACGCTCAAGTCAG
AGGTGGCGAAACCCGACAGGACTATAAAGATACCAGGCGTTTCCCCCTGGAAGCTCCCTCGTGCGCTCTC
CTGTTCCGACCCTGCCGCTTACCGGATACCTGTCCGCCTTTCTCCCTTCGGGAAGCGTGGCGCTTTCTCA
TAGCTCACGCTGTAGGTATCTCAGTTCGGTGTAGGTCGTTCGCTCCAAGCTGGGCTGTGTGCACGAACCC
CCCGTTCAGCCCGACCGCTGCGCCTTATCCGGTAACTATCGTCTTGAGTCCAACCCGGTAAGACACGACT
TATCGCCACTGGCAGCAGCCACTGGTAACAGGATTAGCAGAGCGAGGTATGTAGGCGGTGCTACAGAGTT
CTTGAAGTGGTGGCCTAACTACGGCTACACTAGAAGAACAGTATTTGGTATCTGCGCTCTGCTGAAGCCA
GTTACCTTCGGAAAAAGAGTTGGTAGCTCTTGATCCGGCAAACAAACCACCGCTGGTAGCGGTGGTTTTT
TTGTTTGCAAGCAGCAGATTACGCGCAGAAAAAAAGGATCTCAAGAAGATCCTTTGATCTTTTCTACGGG
GTCTGACGCTCAGTGGAACGAAAACTCACGTTAAGGGATTTTGGTCATGAGATTATCAAAAAGGATCTTC
ACCTAGATCCTTTTAAATTAAAAATGAAGTTTTAAATCAATCTAAAGTATATATGAGTAAACTTGGTCTG
ACAGTTACCAATGCTTAATCAGTGAGGCACCTATCTCAGCGATCTGTCTATTTCGTTCATCCATAGTTGC
CTGACTCCCCGTCGTGTAGATAACTACGATACGGGAGGGCTTACCATCTGGCCCCAGTGCTGCAATGATA
CCGCGAGACCCACGCTCACCGGCTCCAGATTTATCAGCAATAAACCAGCCAGCCGGAAGGGCCGAGCGCA
GAAGTGGTCCTGCAACTTTATCCGCCTCCATCCAGTCTATTAATTGTTGCCGGGAAGCTAGAGTAAGTAG
TTCGCCAGTTAATAGTTTGCGCAACGTTGTTGCCATTGCTACAGGCATCGTGGTGTCACGCTCGTCGTTT
GGTATGGCTTCATTCAGCTCCGGTTCCCAACGATCAAGGCGAGTTACATGATCCCCCATGTTGTGCAAAA
AAGCGGTTAGCTCCTTCGGTCCTCCGATCGTTGTCAGAAGTAAGTTGGCCGCAGTGTTATCACTCATGGT
TATGGCAGCACTGCATAATTCTCTTACTGTCATGCCATCCGTAAGATGCTTTTCTGTGACTGGTGAGTAC
TCAACCAAGTCATTCTGAGAATAGTGTATGCGGCGACCGAGTTGCTCTTGCCCGGCGTCAATACGGGATA
ATACCGCGCCACATAGCAGAACTTTAAAAGTGCTCATCATTGGAAAACGTTCTTCGGGGCGAAAACTCTC
AAGGATCTTACCGCTGTTGAGATCCAGTTCGATGTAACCCACTCGTGCACCCAACTGATCTTCAGCATCT
TTTACTTTCACCAGCGTTTCTGGGTGAGCAAAAACAGGAAGGCAAAATGCCGCAAAAAAGGGAATAAGGG
CGACACGGAAATGTTGAATACTCATACTCTTCCTTTTTCAATATTATTGAAGCATTTATCAGGGTTATTG
TCTCATGAGCGGATACATATTTGAATGTATTTAGAAAAATAAACAAATAGGGGTTCCGCGCACATTTCCC
CGAAAAGTGCCACCTGACGTCGACGGATCGGGAGATCTCCCGATCCCCTATGGTGCACTCTCAGTACAAT
CTGCTCTGATGCCGCATAGTTAAGCCAGTATCTGCTCCCTGCTTGTGTGTTGGAGGTCGCTGAGTAGTGC
GCGAGCAAAATTTAAGCTACAACAAGGCAAGGCTTGACCGACAATTGCATGAAGAATCTGCTTAGGGTTA
GGCGTTTTGCGCTGCTTCGCGATGTACGGGCCAGATATACGCGTTGACATTGATTATTGACTAGTTATTA
ATAGTAATCAATTACGGGGTCATTAGTTCATAGCCCATATATGGAGTTCCGCGTTACATAACTTACGGTA
AATGGCCCGCCTGGCTGACCGCCCAACGACCCCCGCCCATTGACGTCAATAATGACGTATGTTCCCATAG
TAACGCCAATAGGGACTTTCCATTGACGTCAATGGGTGGAGTATTTACGGTAAACTGCCCACTTGGCAGT
ACATCAAGTGTATCATATGCCAAGTACGCCCCCTATTGACGTCAATGACGGTAAATGGCCCGCCTGGCAT
TATGCCCAGTACATGACCTTATGGGACTTTCCTACTTGGCAGTACATCTACGTATTAGTCATCGCTATTA
CCATGGTGATGCGGTTTTGGCAGTACATCAATGGGCGTGGATAGCGGTTTGACTCACGGGGATTTCCAAG
TCTCCACCCCATTGACGTCAATGGGAGTTTGTTTTGGCACCAAAATCAACGGGACTTTCCAAAATGTCGT
AACAACTCCGCCCCATTGACGCAAATGGGCGGTAGGCGTGTACGGTGGGAGGTCTATATAAGCAGAGCTC
TCTGGCTAACTAGAGAACCCACTGCTTACTGGCTTATCGAAATTAATACGACTCACTATAGGGAGACCCA
AGCTGGCTAGCTAGGCCACCATGGTGAGCAAGGGCGAGGAGCTGTTCACCGGGGTGGTGCCCATCCTGGT
CGAGCTGGACGGCGACGTAAACGGCCACAAGTTCAGCGTGTCCGGCGAGGGCGAGGGCGATGCCACCTAC
GGCAAGCTGACCCTGAAGTTCATCTGCACCACCGGCAAGCTGCCCGTGCCCTGGCCCACCCTCGTGACCA
CCCTGAGCTACGGCGTGCAGTGCTTCAGCCGCTACCCCGACCACATGAAGCAGCACGACTTCTTCAAGTC
CGCCATGCCCGAAGGCTACGTCCAGGAGCGCACCATCTTCTTCAAGGACGACGGCAACTACAAGACCCGC
GCCGAGGTGAAGTTCGAGGGCGACACCCTGGTGAACCGCATCGAGCTGAAGGGCATCGACTTCAAGGAGG
ACGGCAACATCCTGGGGCACAAGCTGGAGTACAACTACAACAGCCACAACGTCTATATCATGGCCGACAA
GCAGAAGAACGGCATCAAGGTGAACTTCAAGATCCGCCACAACATCGAGGACGGCAGCGTGCAGCTCGCC
GACCACTACCAGCAGAACACCCCCATCGGCGACGGCCCCGTGCTGCTGCCCGACAACCACTACCTGAGCA
CCCAGTCCGCCCTGAGCAAAGACCCCAACGAGAAGCGCGATCACATGGTCCTGCTGGAGTTCGTGACCGC
CGCCGGGATCACTCTCGGCATGGACGAGCTGTACAAGTCCGGACTCAGATCTCGGCGAGCTCTCGAGAAT
TCTCACGCGTCTGCAGGATATCAAGCTTGCGGTACCGCGGGCCCGGGATCCACCATGGGCACCCGCGACG
ACGAGTACGACTACCTCTTTAAAGTTGTCCTTATTGGAGATTCTGGTGTTGGAAAGAATAATCTCCTGTC
TCGATTTACTCGAAATGAGTTTAATCTGGAAAGCAAGAGCACCATTGGAGTAGAGTTTGCAACAAGAAGC
ATCCAGGTTGATGGAAAAACAATAAAGGCACAGATATGGGACACAGCAGGGCAAGAGCGATATCGAGCTA
TAACATCAGCATATTATCGTGGAGCTGTAGGTGCCTTATTGGTTTATGACATTGCTAAACATCTCACATA
TGAAAATGTAGAGCGATGGCTGAAAGAACTGAGAGATCATGCTGATAGTAACATTGTTATCATGCTTGTG
GGCAATAAGAGTGATCTACGTCATCTCAGGGCAGTTCCTACAGATGAAGCAAGAGCTTTTGCAGAAAAGA
ATGGTTTGTCATTCATTGAAACTTCGGCCCTAGACTCTACAAATGTAGAAGCTGCTTTTCAGACAATTTT
AACAGAGATTTACCGCATTGTTTCTCAGAAGCAAATGTCAGACAGACGCGAAAATGACATGTCTCCAAGC
AACAATGTGGTTCCTATTCATGTTCCACCAACCACTGAAAACAAGCCAAAGGTGCAGTGCTGTCAGAACA
TCTAACTCGAGGCGGCCGCTCGAGTCTAGAGGGCCCGTTTAAACCCGCTGATCAGCCTCGACTGTGCCTT
CTAGTTGCCAGCCATCTGTTGTTTGCCCCTCCCCCGTGCCTTCCTTGACCCTGGAAGGTGCCACTCCCAC
TGTCCTTTCCTAATAAAATGAGGAAATTGCATCGCATTGTCTGAGTAGGTGTCATTCTATTCTGGGGGGT
GGGGTGGGGCAGGACAGCAAGGGGGAGGATTGGGAAGACAATAGCAGGCATGCTGGGGATGCGGTGGGCT
CTATGGCTTCTGAGGCGGAAAGAACCAGCTGGGGCTCTAGGGGGTATCCCC
[124 nt withheld, positions 5372-5495]
C
[91 nt withheld, positions 5497-5587]
A
[49 nt withheld, positions 5589-5637]
CCTTTGACGTTGGAGTCCACGTTCTTT
[37 nt withheld, positions 5665-5701]
ACCCTATCTCGGTCTATTCTTTTGATTTATAAGGGATTTTGCCGATTTCGGCCTATTGGTTAAAAAATGA
GCTGATTTAACAAAAATTTAACGCGAATTAATTCTGTGGAATGTGTGTCAGTTAGGGTGTGGAAAGTCCC
CAGGCTCCCCAGCAGGCAGAAGTATGCAAAGCATGCATCTCAATTAGTCAGCAACCAGGTGTGGAAAGTC
CCCAGGCTCCCCAGCAGGCAGAAGTATGCAAAGCATGCATCTCAATTAGTCAGCAACCATAGTCCCGCCC
CTAACTCCGCCCATCCCGCCCCTAACTCCGCCCAGTTCCGCCCATTCTCCGCCCCATGGCTGACTAATTT
TTTTTATTTATGCAGAGGCCGAGGCCGCCTCTGCCTCTGAGCTATTCCAGAAGTAGTGAGGAGGCTTTTT
TGGAGGCCTAGGCTTTTGCAAAAAGCTCCCGGGAGCTTGTATATCCATTTTCGGATCTGATCAGCACGTG
TTGACAATTAATCATCGGCATAGTATATCGGCATAGTATAATACGACAAGGTGAGGAACTAAACCATGGC
CAAGTTGACCAGTGCCGTTCCGGTGCTCACCGCGCGCGACGTCGCCGGAGCGGTCGAGTTCTGGACCGAC
CGGCTCGGGTTCTCCCGGGACTTCGTGGAGGACGACTTCGCCGGTGTGGTCCGGGACGACGTGACCCTGT
TCATCA
